Addgene plasmid #77010: PDK1 gRNA (BRDN0001148951)
Purpose: 3rd generation lentiviral gRNA plasmid targeting human PDK1
Depositing lab: John Doench & David Root. Depositing organization: Broad Institute. Publication: Optimized sgRNA design to maximize activity and minimize off-target effects of CRISPR-Cas9. Doench JG, Fusi N, Sullender M, Hegde M, Vaimberg EW, Donovan KF, Smith I, Tothova Z, Wilen C, Orchard R, Virgin HW, Listgarten J, Root DE. Nat Biotechnol. 2016 Jan 18. doi: 10.1038/nbt.3437. PubMed 26780180.
Backbone
  Vector backbone: lentiGuide-Puro
  Backbone manufacturer: Zhang Lab (Addgene plasmid # 52963)
  Vector type: Mammalian Expression, Lentiviral, CRISPR
  Selectable markers: Puromycin
Growth in bacteria
  Bacterial resistance: Ampicillin, 100 μg/mL
  Growth temperature: 37°C
  Growth strain: DH5alpha
  Copy number: High Copy
Gene/Insert
  Gene/Insert name: PDK1 (alt names: PDK1; NM_001278549.1)
  gRNA/shRNA sequence: ACCAGGACAGCCAATACAAG
  Species: H. sapiens (human)
  Entrez Gene: PDK1
  Promoter: hU6
  Cloning method: Unknown
  Sequencing primers: 5′ U6-F; 3′ pS2-R
Terms and licenses: Academic/Nonprofit Terms; Industry Terms: Not Available to Industry
Depositor comments: The gRNA was designed to target the following Genbank reference sequence(s): NM_001278549.1,NM_002610.4. Note that this plasmid does NOT contain Cas9. It should be used in conjunction with lentiCas9-Blast (Addgene #52962) or otherwise with cell lines already expressing Cas9. Browse the full kinome gRNA library at http://www.addgene.org/pooled-library/broadgpp-human-kinome/ or visit http://www.broadinstitute.org/rnai/public/ for detailed protocols and information.
How to cite: PDK1 gRNA (BRDN0001148951) was a gift from John Doench & David Root (Addgene plasmid # 77010 ; http://n2t.net/addgene:77010 ; RRID:Addgene_77010)
