[The description below was written by a language model from this plasmid's Addgene catalogue record and pLannotate feature annotations shown in this document.]
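Description:
PDK1 gRNA (BRDN0001148951) is a third-generation lentiviral CRISPR guide plasmid built on the lentiGuide-Puro backbone, carrying a single guide RNA directed against human PDK1. It is propagated in E. coli as a high-copy plasmid through a ColE1/pUC-type origin with ampicillin selection from the β-lactamase gene. The backbone also retains an f1 origin, an SV40 origin and poly(A) signal, and remnants of lac and phage T7/T3 promoter elements from its cloning-vector ancestry.

The lentiviral transfer cassette begins with an RSV promoter fused to a truncated HIV-1 5' LTR, which drives Tat-independent production of the genomic RNA in packaging cells. This is followed by the Ψ packaging signal with a partial gag sequence, the Rev response element for nuclear export, and a cPPT/CTS that aids nuclear import of the provirus. A human U6 RNA polymerase III promoter transcribes the PDK1-specific spacer joined to the Streptococcus pyogenes Cas9 guide scaffold. Downstream, the EF-1α core promoter with its intron A expresses puromycin N-acetyltransferase for selection of transduced mammalian cells, with a WPRE to boost transcript expression. The ΔU3 3' LTR makes the integrated vector self-inactivating.

The plasmid does not encode Cas9, so it must be paired with a separate Cas9 vector or used in cells that already express Cas9 to disrupt PDK1. The guide was designed against two PDK1 reference transcripts, and the depositor links the construct to a human kinome gRNA library. The associated work concerns optimized sgRNA design for higher on-target activity and fewer off-target effects.
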