Features (pLannotate 1.2.2; 29 found; start..end, strand, type, name):
     14..80      +  CDS            small t antigen (fragment): SV40 (simian virus 40) small t antigen
    106..317     +  promoter       EF-1α core promoter: core promoter for human elongation factor EF-1α
    318..1256    +  intron         EF-1α intron A: intron upstream of the start codon of human EF-1α
   1278..1877    +  CDS            PuroR (fragment): puromycin N-acetyltransferase; pac from Streptomyces; confers resistance to puromycin
   1893..2481    +  misc_feature   WPRE: woodchuck hepatitis virus posttranscriptional regulatory element
   2532..2551    +  misc_feature   cPPT/CTS (fragment): central polypurine tract and central termination sequence of HIV-1
   2553..2786    +  LTR            3' LTR (ΔU3): self-inactivating 3' long terminal repeat (LTR) from HIV-1
   2864..2985    +  polyA_signal   SV40 poly(A) signal: SV40 polyadenylation signal
   3025..3160    +  rep_origin     SV40 ori: SV40 origin of replication
   3181..3199    -  promoter       T7 promoter: promoter for bacteriophage T7 RNA polymerase
   3207..3362    +  CDS            lacZα (fragment): LacZα fragment of β-galactosidase; lacZ fragment
   3367..3795    +  rep_origin     f1 ori (sequence partly withheld): f1 bacteriophage origin of replication; arrow indicates direction of (+) strand synthesis
   3848..3952    +  promoter       AmpR promoter: bla
   3953..4813    +  CDS            AmpR: β-lactamase; bla; confers resistance to ampicillin, carbenicillin, and related antibiotics
   4984..5572    +  rep_origin     ori: high-copy-number ColE1/pMB1/pBR322/pUC origin of replication
   5755..5847    +  CDS            lacI (fragment): lac repressor; lacI; The lac repressor binds to the lac operator to inhibit transcription in E. coli. This inhibition can be relieved by adding lactose or isopropyl-β-D-thiogalactopyranoside (IPTG).
   5860..5881    +  protein_bind   CAP binding site: CAP binding activates transcription in the presence of cAMP. E. coli catabolite activator protein
   5896..5926    +  promoter       lac promoter: promoter for the E. coli lac operon
   5934..5950    +  protein_bind   lac operator: The lac repressor binds to the lac operator to inhibit transcription in E. coli. This inhibition can be relieved by adding lactose or isopropyl-β-D-thiogalactopyranoside (IPTG). lac repressor encoded by lacI
   5995..6013    +  promoter       T3 promoter: promoter for bacteriophage T3 RNA polymerase
   6041..6267    +  promoter       RSV promoter: Rous sarcoma virus enhancer/promoter
   6268..6448    +  LTR            5' LTR (truncated): truncated 5' long terminal repeat (LTR) from HIV-1
   6495..6620    +  misc_feature   HIV-1 Ψ: packaging signal of human immunodeficiency virus type 1
   6604..6967    +  CDS            HIV-1 gag (fragment): gag protein from human immunodeficiency virus 1; gag
   7113..7346    +  misc_feature   RRE: The Rev response element (RRE) of HIV-1 allows for Rev-dependent mRNA export from the nucleus to the cytoplasm.
   7723..7749    +  CDS            Rev (fragment): human immunodeficiency virus 1 (HIV-1) Rev protein; rev; enhances nuclear export of unspliced and incompletely spliced viral mRNAs
   7753..7993    +  promoter       U6 promoter: RNA polymerase III promoter for human U6 snRNA
   8023..8098    +  misc_RNA       gRNA scaffold: guide RNA scaffold for the Streptococcus pyogenes CRISPR/Cas9 system
   8154..8271    +  misc_feature   cPPT/CTS: central polypurine tract and central termination sequence of HIV-1
>Addgene plasmid #77010 | PDK1 gRNA (BRDN0001148951) | addgene full sequence | sequence record 186940 | Addgene Assembled Sequence
CCCGGGTGCAAAGATGGATAAAGTTTTAAACAGAGAGGAATCTTTGCAGCTAATGGACCTTCTAGGTCTT
GAAAGGAGTGGGAATTGGCTCCGGTGCCCGTCAGTGGGCAGAGCGCACATCGCCCACAGTCCCCGAGAAG
TTGGGGGGAGGGGTCGGCAATTGATCCGGTGCCTAGAGAAGGTGGCGCGGGGTAAACTGGGAAAGTGATG
TCGTGTACTGGCTCCGCCTTTTTCCCGAGGGTGGGGGAGAACCGTATATAAGTGCAGTAGTCGCCGTGAA
CGTTCTTTTTCGCAACGGGTTTGCCGCCAGAACACAGGTAAGTGCCGTGTGTGGTTCCCGCGGGCCTGGC
CTCTTTACGGGTTATGGCCCTTGCGTGCCTTGAATTACTTCCACCTGGCTGCAGTACGTGATTCTTGATC
CCGAGCTTCGGGTTGGAAGTGGGTGGGAGAGTTCGAGGCCTTGCGCTTAAGGAGCCCCTTCGCCTCGTGC
TTGAGTTGAGGCCTGGCCTGGGCGCTGGGGCCGCCGCGTGCGAATCTGGTGGCACCTTCGCGCCTGTCTC
GCTGCTTTCGATAAGTCTCTAGCCATTTAAAATTTTTGATGACCTGCTGCGACGCTTTTTTTCTGGCAAG
ATAGTCTTGTAAATGCGGGCCAAGATCTGCACACTGGTATTTCGGTTTTTGGGGCCGCGGGCGGCGACGG
GGCCCGTGCGTCCCAGCGCACATGTTCGGCGAGGCGGGGCCTGCGAGCGCGGCCACCGAGAATCGGACGG
GGGTAGTCTCAAGCTGGCCGGCCTGCTCTGGTGCCTGGCCTCGCGCCGCCGTGTATCGCCCCGCCCTGGG
CGGCAAGGCTGGCCCGGTCGGCACCAGTTGCGTGAGCGGAAAGATGGCCGCTTCCCGGCCCTGCTGCAGG
GAGCTCAAAATGGAGGACGCGGCGCTCGGGAGAGCGGGCGGGTGAGTCACCCACACAAAGGAAAAGGGCC
TTTCCGTCCTCAGCCGTCGCTTCATGTGACTCCACGGAGTACCGGGCGCCGTCCAGGCACCTCGATTAGT
TCTCGAGCTTTTGGAGTACGTCGTCTTTAGGTTGGGGGGAGGGGTTTTATGCGATGGAGTTTCCCCACAC
TGAGTGGGTGGAGACTGAAGTTAGGCCAGCTTGGCACTTGATGTAATTCTCCTTGGAATTTGCCCTTTTT
GAGTTTGGATCTTGGTTCATTCTCAAGCCTCAGACAGTGGTTCAAAGTTTTTTTCTTCCATTTCAGGTGT
CGTGACGTACGGCCACCATGACCGAGTACAAGCCCACGGTGCGCCTCGCCACCCGCGACGACGTCCCCAG
GGCCGTACGCACCCTCGCCGCCGCGTTCGCCGACTACCCCGCCACGCGCCACACCGTCGATCCGGACCGC
CACATCGAGCGGGTCACCGAGCTGCAAGAACTCTTCCTCACGCGCGTCGGGCTCGACATCGGCAAGGTGT
GGGTCGCGGACGACGGCGCCGCCGTGGCGGTCTGGACCACGCCGGAGAGCGTCGAAGCGGGGGCGGTGTT
CGCCGAGATCGGCCCGCGCATGGCCGAGTTGAGCGGTTCCCGGCTGGCCGCGCAGCAACAGATGGAAGGC
CTCCTGGCGCCGCACCGGCCCAAGGAGCCCGCGTGGTTCCTGGCCACCGTCGGAGTCTCGCCCGACCACC
AGGGCAAGGGTCTGGGCAGCGCCGTCGTGCTCCCCGGAGTGGAGGCGGCCGAGCGCGCCGGGGTGCCCGC
CTTCCTGGAGACCTCCGCGCCCCGCAACCTCCCCTTCTACGAGCGGCTCGGCTTCACCGTCACCGCCGAC
GTCGAGGTGCCCGAAGGACCGCGCACCTGGTGCATGACCCGCAAGCCCGGTGCCTGAACGCGTTAAGTCG
ACAATCAACCTCTGGATTACAAAATTTGTGAAAGATTGACTGGTATTCTTAACTATGTTGCTCCTTTTAC
GCTATGTGGATACGCTGCTTTAATGCCTTTGTATCATGCTATTGCTTCCCGTATGGCTTTCATTTTCTCC
TCCTTGTATAAATCCTGGTTGCTGTCTCTTTATGAGGAGTTGTGGCCCGTTGTCAGGCAACGTGGCGTGG
TGTGCACTGTGTTTGCTGACGCAACCCCCACTGGTTGGGGCATTGCCACCACCTGTCAGCTCCTTTCCGG
GACTTTCGCTTTCCCCCTCCCTATTGCCACGGCGGAACTCATCGCCGCCTGCCTTGCCCGCTGCTGGACA
GGGGCTCGGCTGTTGGGCACTGACAATTCCGTGGTGTTGTCGGGGAAATCATCGTCCTTTCCTTGGCTGC
TCGCCTGTGTTGCCACCTGGATTCTGCGCGGGACGTCCTTCTGCTACGTCCCTTCGGCCCTCAATCCAGC
GGACCTTCCTTCCCGCGGCCTGCTGCCGGCTCTGCGGCCTCTTCCGCGTCTTCGCCTTCGCCCTCAGACG
AGTCGGATCTCCCTTTGGGCCGCCTCCCCGCGTCGACTTTAAGACCAATGACTTACAAGGCAGCTGTAGA
TCTTAGCCACTTTTTAAAAGAAAAGGGGGGACTGGAAGGGCTAATTCACTCCCAACGAAGACAAGATCTG
CTTTTTGCTTGTACTGGGTCTCTCTGGTTAGACCAGATCTGAGCCTGGGAGCTCTCTGGCTAACTAGGGA
ACCCACTGCTTAAGCCTCAATAAAGCTTGCCTTGAGTGCTTCAAGTAGTGTGTGCCCGTCTGTTGTGTGA
CTCTGGTAACTAGAGATCCCTCAGACCCTTTTAGTCAGTGTGGAAAATCTCTAGCAGTACGTATAGTAGT
TCATGTCATCTTATTATTCAGTATTTATAACTTGCAAAGAAATGAATATCAGAGAGTGAGAGGAACTTGT
TTATTGCAGCTTATAATGGTTACAAATAAAGCAATAGCATCACAAATTTCACAAATAAAGCATTTTTTTC
ACTGCATTCTAGTTGTGGTTTGTCCAAACTCATCAATGTATCTTATCATGTCTGGCTCTAGCTATCCCGC
CCCTAACTCCGCCCATCCCGCCCCTAACTCCGCCCAGTTCCGCCCATTCTCCGCCCCATGGCTGACTAAT
TTTTTTTATTTATGCAGAGGCCGAGGCCGCCTCGGCCTCTGAGCTATTCCAGAAGTAGTGAGGAGGCTTT
TTTGGAGGCCTAGGGACGTACCCAATTCGCCCTATAGTGAGTCGTATTACGCGCGCTCACTGGCCGTCGT
TTTACAACGTCGTGACTGGGAAAACCCTGGCGTTACCCAACTTAATCGCCTTGCAGCACATCCCCCTTTC
GCCAGCTGGCGTAATAGCGAAGAGGCCCGCACCGATCGCCCTTCCCAACAGTTGCGCAGCCTGAATGGCG
AATGGG
[124 nt withheld, positions 3367-3490]
C
[91 nt withheld, positions 3492-3582]
A
[49 nt withheld, positions 3584-3632]
CCTTTGACGTTGGAGTCCACGTTCTTT
[37 nt withheld, positions 3660-3696]
ACCCTATCTCGGTCTATTCTTTTGATTTATAAGGGATTTTGCCGATTTCGGCCTATTGGTTAAAAAATGA
GCTGATTTAACAAAAATTTAACGCGAATTTTAACAAAATATTAACGCTTACAATTTAGGTGGCACTTTTC
GGGGAAATGTGCGCGGAACCCCTATTTGTTTATTTTTCTAAATACATTCAAATATGTATCCGCTCATGAG
ACAATAACCCTGATAAATGCTTCAATAATATTGAAAAAGGAAGAGTATGAGTATTCAACATTTCCGTGTC
GCCCTTATTCCCTTTTTTGCGGCATTTTGCCTTCCTGTTTTTGCTCACCCAGAAACGCTGGTGAAAGTAA
AAGATGCTGAAGATCAGTTGGGTGCACGAGTGGGTTACATCGAACTGGATCTCAACAGCGGTAAGATCCT
TGAGAGTTTTCGCCCCGAAGAACGTTTTCCAATGATGAGCACTTTTAAAGTTCTGCTATGTGGCGCGGTA
TTATCCCGTATTGACGCCGGGCAAGAGCAACTCGGTCGCCGCATACACTATTCTCAGAATGACTTGGTTG
AGTACTCACCAGTCACAGAAAAGCATCTTACGGATGGCATGACAGTAAGAGAATTATGCAGTGCTGCCAT
AACCATGAGTGATAACACTGCGGCCAACTTACTTCTGACAACGATCGGAGGACCGAAGGAGCTAACCGCT
TTTTTGCACAACATGGGGGATCATGTAACTCGCCTTGATCGTTGGGAACCGGAGCTGAATGAAGCCATAC
CAAACGACGAGCGTGACACCACGATGCCTGTAGCAATGGCAACAACGTTGCGCAAACTATTAACTGGCGA
ACTACTTACTCTAGCTTCCCGGCAACAATTAATAGACTGGATGGAGGCGGATAAAGTTGCAGGACCACTT
CTGCGCTCGGCCCTTCCGGCTGGCTGGTTTATTGCTGATAAATCTGGAGCCGGTGAGCGTGGGTCTCGCG
GTATCATTGCAGCACTGGGGCCAGATGGTAAGCCCTCCCGTATCGTAGTTATCTACACGACGGGGAGTCA
GGCAACTATGGATGAACGAAATAGACAGATCGCTGAGATAGGTGCCTCACTGATTAAGCATTGGTAACTG
TCAGACCAAGTTTACTCATATATACTTTAGATTGATTTAAAACTTCATTTTTAATTTAAAAGGATCTAGG
TGAAGATCCTTTTTGATAATCTCATGACCAAAATCCCTTAACGTGAGTTTTCGTTCCACTGAGCGTCAGA
CCCCGTAGAAAAGATCAAAGGATCTTCTTGAGATCCTTTTTTTCTGCGCGTAATCTGCTGCTTGCAAACA
AAAAAACCACCGCTACCAGCGGTGGTTTGTTTGCCGGATCAAGAGCTACCAACTCTTTTTCCGAAGGTAA
CTGGCTTCAGCAGAGCGCAGATACCAAATACTGTTCTTCTAGTGTAGCCGTAGTTAGGCCACCACTTCAA
GAACTCTGTAGCACCGCCTACATACCTCGCTCTGCTAATCCTGTTACCAGTGGCTGCTGCCAGTGGCGAT
AAGTCGTGTCTTACCGGGTTGGACTCAAGACGATAGTTACCGGATAAGGCGCAGCGGTCGGGCTGAACGG
GGGGTTCGTGCACACAGCCCAGCTTGGAGCGAACGACCTACACCGAACTGAGATACCTACAGCGTGAGCT
ATGAGAAAGCGCCACGCTTCCCGAAGGGAGAAAGGCGGACAGGTATCCGGTAAGCGGCAGGGTCGGAACA
GGAGAGCGCACGAGGGAGCTTCCAGGGGGAAACGCCTGGTATCTTTATAGTCCTGTCGGGTTTCGCCACC
TCTGACTTGAGCGTCGATTTTTGTGATGCTCGTCAGGGGGGCGGAGCCTATGGAAAAACGCCAGCAACGC
GGCCTTTTTACGGTTCCTGGCCTTTTGCTGGCCTTTTGCTCACATGTTCTTTCCTGCGTTATCCCCTGAT
TCTGTGGATAACCGTATTACCGCCTTTGAGTGAGCTGATACCGCTCGCCGCAGCCGAACGACCGAGCGCA
GCGAGTCAGTGAGCGAGGAAGCGGAAGAGCGCCCAATACGCAAACCGCCTCTCCCCGCGCGTTGGCCGAT
TCATTAATGCAGCTGGCACGACAGGTTTCCCGACTGGAAAGCGGGCAGTGAGCGCAACGCAATTAATGTG
AGTTAGCTCACTCATTAGGCACCCCAGGCTTTACACTTTATGCTTCCGGCTCGTATGTTGTGTGGAATTG
TGAGCGGATAACAATTTCACACAGGAAACAGCTATGACCATGATTACGCCAAGCGCGCAATTAACCCTCA
CTAAAGGGAACAAAAGCTGGAGCTGCAAGCTTAATGTAGTCTTATGCAATACTCTTGTAGTCTTGCAACA
TGGTAACGATGAGTTAGCAACATGCCTTACAAGGAGAGAAAAAGCACCGTGCATGCCGATTGGTGGAAGT
AAGGTGGTACGATCGTGCCTTATTAGGAAGGCAACAGACGGGTCTGACATGGATTGGACGAACCACTGAA
TTGCCGCATTGCAGAGATATTGTATTTAAGTGCCTAGCTCGATACATAAACGGGTCTCTCTGGTTAGACC
AGATCTGAGCCTGGGAGCTCTCTGGCTAACTAGGGAACCCACTGCTTAAGCCTCAATAAAGCTTGCCTTG
AGTGCTTCAAGTAGTGTGTGCCCGTCTGTTGTGTGACTCTGGTAACTAGAGATCCCTCAGACCCTTTTAG
TCAGTGTGGAAAATCTCTAGCAGTGGCGCCCGAACAGGGACTTGAAAGCGAAAGGGAAACCAGAGGAGCT
CTCTCGACGCAGGACTCGGCTTGCTGAAGCGCGCACGGCAAGAGGCGAGGGGCGGCGACTGGTGAGTACG
CCAAAAATTTTGACTAGCGGAGGCTAGAAGGAGAGAGATGGGTGCGAGAGCGTCAGTATTAAGCGGGGGA
GAATTAGATCGCGATGGGAAAAAATTCGGTTAAGGCCAGGGGGAAAGAAAAAATATAAATTAAAACATAT
AGTATGGGCAAGCAGGGAGCTAGAACGATTCGCAGTTAATCCTGGCCTGTTAGAAACATCAGAAGGCTGT
AGACAAATACTGGGACAGCTACAACCATCCCTTCAGACAGGATCAGAAGAACTTAGATCATTATATAATA
CAGTAGCAACCCTCTATTGTGTGCATCAAAGGATAGAGATAAAAGACACCAAGGAAGCTTTAGACAAGAT
AGAGGAAGAGCAAAACAAAAGTAAGACCACCGCACAGCAAGCGGCCGCTGATCTTCAGACCTGGAGGAGG
AGATATGAGGGACAATTGGAGAAGTGAATTATATAAATATAAAGTAGTAAAAATTGAACCATTAGGAGTA
GCACCCACCAAGGCAAAGAGAAGAGTGGTGCAGAGAGAAAAAAGAGCAGTGGGAATAGGAGCTTTGTTCC
TTGGGTTCTTGGGAGCAGCAGGAAGCACTATGGGCGCAGCGTCAATGACGCTGACGGTACAGGCCAGACA
ATTATTGTCTGGTATAGTGCAGCAGCAGAACAATTTGCTGAGGGCTATTGAGGCGCAACAGCATCTGTTG
CAACTCACAGTCTGGGGCATCAAGCAGCTCCAGGCAAGAATCCTGGCTGTGGAAAGATACCTAAAGGATC
AACAGCTCCTGGGGATTTGGGGTTGCTCTGGAAAACTCATTTGCACCACTGCTGTGCCTTGGAATGCTAG
TTGGAGTAATAAATCTCTGGAACAGATTTGGAATCACACGACCTGGATGGAGTGGGACAGAGAAATTAAC
AATTACACAAGCTTAATACACTCCTTAATTGAAGAATCGCAAAACCAGCAAGAAAAGAATGAACAAGAAT
TATTGGAATTAGATAAATGGGCAAGTTTGTGGAATTGGTTTAACATAACAAATTGGCTGTGGTATATAAA
ATTATTCATAATGATAGTAGGAGGCTTGGTAGGTTTAAGAATAGTTTTTGCTGTACTTTCTATAGTGAAT
AGAGTTAGGCAGGGATATTCACCATTATCGTTTCAGACCCACCTCCCAACCCCGAGGGGACCCAGAGAGG
GCCTATTTCCCATGATTCCTTCATATTTGCATATACGATACAAGGCTGTTAGAGAGATAATTAGAATTAA
TTTGACTGTAAACACAAAGATATTAGTACAAAATACGTGACGTAGAAAGTAATAATTTCTTGGGTAGTTT
GCAGTTTTAAAATTATGTTTTAAAATGGACTATCATATGCTTACCGTAACTTGAAAGTATTTCGATTTCT
TGGCTTTATATATCTTGTGGAAAGGACGAAACACCGACCAGGACAGCCAATACAAGGTTTTAGAGCTAGA
AATAGCAAGTTAAAATAAGGCTAGTCCGTTATCAACTTGAAAAAGTGGCACCGAGTCGGTGCTTTTTTAA
GCTTGGCGTAACTAGATCTTGAGACAAATGGCAGTATTCATCCACAATTTTAAAAGAAAAGGGGGGATTG
GGGGGTACAGTGCAGGGGAAAGAATAGTAGACATAATAGCAACAGACATACAAACTAAAGAATTACAAAA
ACAAATTACAAAAATTCAAAATTTTCGGGTTTATTACAGGGACAGCAGAGATCCACTTTGGCGCCGGCTC
GAGGGGG
