>Addgene plasmid #77010 | PDK1 gRNA (BRDN0001148951) | depositor partial sequence | sequence record 144470 | Target Sequence
ACCAGGACAGCCAATACAAG
