>Addgene plasmid #77010 | PDK1 gRNA (BRDN0001148951) | addgene partial sequence | sequence record 186939 | hU6-F
TAGAAAGTAATAATTTCTTGGGTAGTTTGCAGTTTTAAAATTATGTTTTAAAATGGACTATCATATGCTT
ACCGTAACTTGAAAGTATTTCGATTTCTTGGCTTTATATATCTTGTGGAAAGGACGAAACACCGACCAGG
ACAGCCAATACAAGGTTTTAGAGCTAGAAATAGCAAGTTAAAATAAGGCTAGTCCGTTATCAACTTGAAA
AAGTGGCACCGAGTCGGTGCTTTTTTAAGCTTGGCGTAACTAGATCTTGAGACAAATGGCAGTATTCATC
CACAATTTTAAAAGAAAAGGGGGGATTGGGGGGTACAGTGCAGGGGAAAGAATAGTAGACATAATAGCAA
CAGACATACAAACTAAAGAATTACAAAAACAAATTACAAAAATTCAAAATTTTCGGGTTTATTACAGGGA
CAGCAGAGATCCACTTTGGCGCCGGCTCGAGGGGGCCCGGGTGCAAAGATGGATAAAGTTTTAAACAGAG
AGGAATCTTTGCAGCTAATGGACCTTCTAGGTCTTGAAAGGAGTGGGAATTGGCTCCGGTGCCCGTCAGT
GGGCAGAGCG
